>Addgene plasmid #48368 | pFUSB4_AAAA | depositor full sequence | sequence record 70068 | Full Sequence
ATGTTTTCCCAGTCACGACGTTGTAAAACGACGGCCAGTCTTAAGCGTCTCATGGCCTGACCCCGGACCA
AGTGGTGGCCTATCGCCAGCAACATTGGCGGCAAGCAAGCGCTCGAAACGGTGCAGCGGCTGTTGCCGGT
GCTGTGCCAGGACCATGGCCTGACCCCGGACCAAGTGGTGGCTATCGCCAGCAACATTGGCGGCAAGCAA
GCGCTCGAAACGGTGCAGCGGCTGTTGCCGGTGCTGTGCCAGGACCATGGCCTGACCCCGGACCAAGTGG
TGGCTATCGCCAGCAACATTGGCGGCAAGCAAGCGCTCGAAACGGTGCAGCGGCTGTTGCCGGTGCTGTG
CCAGGACCATGGCCTGACCCCGGACCAAGTGGTGGCTATCGCCAGCAACATTGGCGGCAAGCAAGCGCTC
GAAACGGTGCAGCGGCTGTTGCCGGTGCTGTGCCAGGACCATGGCCTGACCCCGGACCAAGTGGTGGCTA
TCGAGACGTCTAGACCAGCCAGGACAGAAATGCCTCGACTTCGCTGCTACCCAAGGTTGCCGGGTGACGC
ACACCGTGGAAACGGATGAAGGCACGAACCCAGTGGACATAAGCCTGTTCGGTTCGTAAGCTGTAATGCA
AGTAGCGTATGCGCTCACGCAACTGGTCCAGAACCTTGACCGAACGCAGCGGTGGTAACGGCGCAGTGGC
GGTTTTCATGGCTTGTTATGACTGTTTTTTTGGGGTACAGTCTATGCCTCGGGCATCCAAGCAGCAAGCG
CGTTACGCCGTGGGTCGATGTTTGATGTTATGGAGCAGCAACGATGTTACGCAGCAGGGCAGTCGCCCTA
AAACAAAGTTAAACATTATGAGGGAAGCGGTGATCGCCGAAGTATCGACTCAACTATCAGAGGTAGTTGG
CGTCATCGAGCGCCATCTCGAACCGACGTTGCTGGCCGTACATTTGTACGGCTCCGCAGTGGATGGCGGC
CTGAAGCCACACAGTGATATTGATTTGCTGGTTACGGTGACCGTAAGGCTTGATGAAACAACGCGGCGAG
CTTTGATCAACGACCTTTTGGAAACTTCGGCTTCCCCTGGAGAGAGCGAGATTCTCCGCGCTGTAGAAGT
CACCATTGTTGTGCACGACGACATCATTCCGTGGCGTTATCCAGCTAAGCGCGAACTGCAATTTGGAGAA
TGGCAGCGCAATGACATTCTTGCAGGTATCTTCGAGCCAGCCACGATCGACATTGATCTGGCTATCTTGC
TGACAAAAGCAAGAGAACATAGCGTTGCCTTGGTAGGTCCAGCGGCGGAGGAACTCTTTGATCCGGTTCC
TGAACAGGATCTATTTGAGGCGCTAAATGAAACCTTAACGCTATGGAACTCGCCGCCCGACTGGGCTGGC
GATGAGCGAAATGTAGTGCTTACGTTGTCCCGCATTTGGTACAGCGCAGTAACCGGCAAAATCGCGCCGA
AGGATGTCGCTGCCGACTGGGCAATGGAGCGCCTGCCGGCCCAGTATCAGCCCGTCATACTTGAAGCTAG
ACAGGCTTATCTTGGACAAGAAGAAGATCGCTTGGCCTCGCGCGCAGATCAGTTGGAAGAATTTGTCCAC
TACGTGAAAGGCGAGATCACCAAGGTAGTCGGCAAATAACCCTCGAGCCACCCATGACCAAAATCCCTTA
ACGTGAGTTACGCGTCGTTCCACTGAGCGTCAGACCCCGTAGAAAAGATCAAAGGATCTTCTTGAGATCC
TTTTTTTCTGCGCGTAATCTGCTGCTTGCAAACAAAAAAACCACCGCTACCAGCGGTGGTTTGTTTGCCG
GATCAAGAGCTACCAACTCTTTTTCCGAAGGTAACTGGCTTCAGCAGAGCGCAGATACCAAATACTGTCC
TTCTAGTGTAGCCGTAGTTAGGCCACCACTTCAAGAACTCTGTAGCACCGCCTACATACCTCGCTCTGCT
AATCCTGTTACCAGTGGCTGCTGCCAGTGGCGATAAGTCGTGTCTTACCGGGTTGGACTCAAGACGATAG
TTACCGGATAAGGCGCAGCGGTCGGGCTGAACGGGGGGTTCGTGCACACAGCCCAGCTTGGAGCGAACGA
CCTACACCGAACTGAGATACCTACAGCGTGAGCATTGAGAAAGCGCCACGCTTCCCGAAGGGAGAAAGGC
GGACAGGTATCCGGTAAGCGGCAGGGTCGGAACAGGAGAGCGCACGAGGGAGCTTCCAGGGGGAAACGCC
TGGTATCTTTATAGTCCTGTCGGGTTTCGCCACCTCTGACTTGAGCGTCGATTTTTGTGATGCTCGTCAG
GGGGGCGGAGCCTATGGAAAAACGCCAGCAACGCGGCCTTTTTACGGTTCCTGGCCTTTTGCTGGCCTTT
TGCTCACATGTTCTTTCCTGCGTTATCCCCTGATTCTGTGGATAACCGTATTACCGCCTTTGAGTGAGCT
GATACCGCTCGCCGCAGCCGAACGACCGAGCGCAGCGAGTCAGTGAGCGAGGAAGCGGAAGAGCGCCCAA
TACGCAAACCGCCTCTCCCCGCGCGTTGGCCGATTCATTAATGCAGCTGGCACGACAGGTTTCCCGACTG
GAAAGCGGGCAGTGAGCGCAACGCAATTAATACGCGTACCGCTAGCCAGGAAGAGTTTGTAGAAACGCAA
AAAGGCCATCCGTCAGGATGGCCTTCTGCTTAGTTTGATGCCTGGCAGTTTATGGCGGGCGTCCTGCCCG
CCACCCTCCGGGCCGTTGCTTCACAACGTTCAAATCCGCTCCCGGCGGATTTGTCCTACTCAGGAGAGCG
TTCACCGACAAACAACAGATAAAACGAAAGGCCCAGTCTTCCGACTGAGCCTTTCGTTTTATTTGATGCC
TGGCAGTTCCCTACTCTCGCGTTAACGCTAGCATGG
Features (pLannotate 1.2.2; 8 found; start..end, strand, type, name):
      3..39      -  CDS            lacZα (fragment): LacZα fragment of β-galactosidase; lacZ fragment
    596..619     +  promoter       Pc promoter (fragment): intI1 (promoter lies within the coding sequence); class 1 integron promoter
    795..851     +  CDS            GmR (fragment): gentamycin acetyltransferase; aacC1; confers resistance to gentamycin
    858..1649    +  CDS            SmR: aminoglycoside adenylyltransferase (Murphy, 1985); aadA; confers resistance to spectinomycin and streptomycin
   1742..2330    +  rep_origin     ori: high-copy-number ColE1/pMB1/pBR322/pUC origin of replication
   2513..2605    +  CDS            lacI (fragment): lac repressor; lacI; The lac repressor binds to the lac operator to inhibit transcription in E. coli. This inhibition can be relieved by adding lactose or isopropyl-β-D-thiogalactopyranoside (IPTG).
   2660..2687    -  terminator     rrnB T2 terminator: transcription terminator T2 from the E. coli rrnB gene
   2819..2862    +  terminator     rrnB T1 terminator: Escherichia coli rrnB; transcription terminator T1 from the E. coli rrnB gene
