[The description below was written by a language model from this plasmid's Addgene catalogue record and pLannotate feature annotations shown in this document.]
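Description:
pFUSB4_AAAA is a small (about 2.9 kb) intermediate array plasmid for Golden Gate assembly of TALENs, built on the pFUS_B4 backbone. It carries a pre-assembled synthetic block of four TAL effector repeats whose repeat-variable diresidues are NI NI NI NI. In the standard TALE code NI specifies adenine, which accounts for the "AAAA" in the name. The depositor notes that the plasmid was made by Golden Gate cloning, and the associated publication describes a simplified 15-RVD GoldyTALEN design for in vivo genome engineering. Plasmids of this kind serve as ready-made library components: a pre-built four-repeat module can be combined with other repeat arrays and moved into a final TALEN scaffold, which cuts the number of individual repeat modules to be assembled each time.

Although the catalogue lists the vector type as mammalian expression/TALEN, the annotated features show only bacterial maintenance elements, and no eukaryotic promoter or nuclease domain is detected. This fits an assembly intermediate rather than an expression construct. Propagation in E. coli relies on a high-copy ColE1/pUC-type origin, and selection uses the aadA aminoglycoside adenylyltransferase gene (spectinomycin/streptomycin resistance), which lies downstream of a class 1 integron Pc promoter fragment and a residual gentamicin acetyltransferase fragment. The rrnB T1 and T2 terminators are present, along with short remnants of lacZα and lacI. The lacZα fragment is probably left over from a blue/white screening cassette replaced when the repeats were inserted, though the record does not say so. The automated annotation does not label the TAL repeat array itself, which presumably lies in the unannotated region of the sequence.
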