Addgene plasmid #48368: pFUSB4_AAAA
Depositing lab: Stephen Ekker. Depositing organization: Mayo Foundation for Medical Education and Research. Publication: High Efficiency In Vivo Genome Engineering with a Simplified 15-RVD GoldyTALEN Design. Ma AC, Lee HB, Clark KJ, Ekker SC. PLoS One. 2013 May 29;8(5):e65259. doi: 10.1371/journal.pone.0065259. Print 2013. PubMed 23734242.
Backbone
  Vector backbone: pFUS_B4
  Vector type: Mammalian Expression, TALEN
Growth in bacteria
  Bacterial resistance: Spectinomycin, 50 μg/mL
  Growth temperature: 37°C
  Growth strain: Top10
  Copy number: Unknown
Gene/Insert
  Gene/Insert name: RVD sequence: NI NI NI NI
  Species: Synthetic
  Cloning method: Unknown
  Sequencing primers: 5′ ttgatgcctggcagttccct; 3′ cgaaccgaacaggcttatgt
Terms and licenses: Academic/Nonprofit Terms; Industry Terms: Not Available to Industry
Depositor comments: Plasmid was created using Golden Gate cloning.
How to cite: pFUSB4_AAAA was a gift from Stephen Ekker (Addgene plasmid # 48368 ; http://n2t.net/addgene:48368 ; RRID:Addgene_48368)
