>Addgene plasmid #48368 | pFUSB4_AAAA | addgene partial sequence | sequence record 70647 | pCR8_F1 5'-ttgatgcctggcagttccct-3'
TCACGACGTTGTAAAACGACGGCCAGTCTTAAGCGTCTCATGGCCTGACCCCGGACCAAGTGGTGGCTAT
CGCCAGCAACATTGGCGGCAAGCAAGCGCTCGAAACGGTGCAGCGGCTGTTGCCGGTGCTGTGCCAGGAC
CATGGCCTGACCCCGGACCAAGTGGTGGCTATCGCCAGCAACATTGGCGGCAAGCAAGCGCTCGAAACGG
TGCAGCGGCTGTTGCCGGTGCTGTGCCAGGACCATGGCCTGACCCCGGACCAAGTGGTGGCTATCGCCAG
CAACATTGGCGGCAAGCAAGCGCTCGAAACGGTGCAGCGGCTGTTGCCGGTGCTGTGCCAGGACCATGGC
CTGACCCCGGACCAAGTGGTGGCTATCGCCAGCAACATTGGCGGCAAGCAAGCGCTCGAAACGGTGCAGC
GGCTGTTGCCGGTGCTGTGCCAGGACCATGGCCTGACCCCGGACCAAGTGGTGGCTATCGAGACGTCTAG
ACCAGCCAGGACAGAAATGCCTCGACTTCGCTGCTACCCAAGGTTGCCGGGTGACGCACACCGTGGAAAC
GGATGAAGGCACGAACCCAGTGGACATAAGCCTGTTCGGTTCGTAAGCTGTAATGCAAGTAGCGTATGCG
CTCACGCAACTGGTCCAGAACCTTGACCGAACGCAGCGGTGGTAACGGCGCAGTGGCGGTTTTCATGGCT
TGTTATGACTGTTTTTTTGGGGTACAGTCTATGCCTCGGGCATCCAAGCAGCAAGCGCGTTACGCCGTGG
GTCGATGTTTGATGTTATGGAGCAGCAACGATGTTACGCAGCAGGGCAGTCGCCCTAAAACAAAGTTAAA
CATTATGA
